>Addgene plasmid #37184 | pCAG-T7-TALEN(Sangamo)-Destination | depositor full sequence | sequence record 46727 | pCAG-T7-TALEN(Sangamo)-Destination sequence 6441 bps
GGCACGACAGGTTTCCCGACTGGAAAGCGGGCAGTGAGCGCAACGCAATTAATGTGAGTTAGCTCACTCA
TTAGGCACCCCAGGCTTTACACTTTATGCTTCCGGCTCGTATGTTGTGTGGAATTGTGAGCGGATAACAA
TTTCACACAGGAAACAGCTATGACCATGAGGCGCGCCGGATTCGACATTGATTATTGACTAGTTATTAAT
AGTAATCAATTACGGGGTCATTAGTTCATAGCCCATATATGGAGTTCCGCGTTACATAACTTACGGTAAA
TGGCCCGCCTGGCTGACCGCCCAACGACCCCCGCCCATTGACGTCAATAATGACGTATGTTCCCATAGTA
ACGCCAATAGGGACTTTCCATTGACGTCAATGGGTGGAGTATTTACGGTAAACTGCCCACTTGGCAGTAC
ATCAAGTGTATCATATGCCAAGTACGCCCCCTATTGACGTCAATGACGGTAAATGGCCCGCCTGGCATTA
TGCCCAGTACATGACCTTATGGGACTTTCCTACTTGGCAGTACATCTACGTATTAGTCATCGCTATTACC
ATGGTCGAGGTGAGCCCCACGTTCTGCTTCACTCTCCCCATCTCCCCCCCCTCCCCACCCCCAATTTTGT
ATTTATTTATTTTTTAATTATTTTGTGCAGCGATGGGGGCGGGGGGGGGGGGGGGGCGCGCGCCAGGCGG
GGCGGGGCGGGGCGAGGGGCGGGGCGGGGCGAGGCGGAGAGGTGCGGCGGCAGCCAATCAGAGCGGCGCG
CTCCGAAAGTTTCCTTTTATGGCGAGGCGGCGGCGGCGGCGGCCCTATAAAAAGCGAAGCGCGCGGCGGG
CGGGAGTCGCTGCGTTGCCTTCGCCCCGTGCCCCGCTCCGCGCCGCCTCGCGCCGCCCGCCCCGGCTCTG
ACTGACCGCGTTACTCCCACAGGTGAGCGGGCGGGACGGCCCTTCTCCTCCGGGCTGTAATTAGCGCTTG
GTTTAATGACGGCTCGTTTCTTTTCTGTGGCTGCGTGAAAGCCTTAAAGGGCTCCGGGAGGGCCCTTTGT
GCGGGGGGGAGCGGCTCGGGGGGTGCGTGCGTGTGTGTGTGCGTGGGGAGCGCCGCGTGCGGCCCGCGCT
GCCCGGCGGCTGTGAGCGCTGCGGGCGCGGCGCGGGGCTTTGTGCGCTCCGCGTGTGCGCGAGGGGAGCG
CGGCCGGGGGCGGTGCCCCGCGGTGCGGGGGGGCTGCGAGGGGAACAAAGGCTGCGTGCGGGGTGTGTGC
GTGGGGGGGTGAGCAGGGGGTGTGGGCGCGGCGGTCGGGCTGTAACCCCCCCCTGCACCCCCCTCCCCGA
GTTGCTGAGCACGGCCCGGCTTCGGGTGCGGGGCTCCGTGCGGGGCGTGGCGCGGGGCTCGCCGTGCCGG
GCGGGGGGTGGCGGCAGGTGGGGGTGCCGGGCGGGGCGGGGCCGCCTCGGGCCGGGGAGGGCTCGGGGGA
GGGGCGCGGCGGCCCCGGAGCGCCGGCGGCTGTCGAGGCGCGGCGAGCCGCAGCCATTGCCTTTTATGGT
AATCGTGCGAGAGGGCGCAGGGACTTCCTTTGTCCCAAATCTGGCGGAGCCGAAATCTGGGAGGCGCCGC
CGCACCCCCTCTAGCGGGCGCGGGCGAAGCGGTGCGGCGCCGGCAGGAAGGAAATGGGCGGGGAGGGCCT
TCGTGCGTCGCCGCGCCGCCGTCCCCTTCTCCATCTCCAGCCTCGGGGCTGCCGCAGGGGGACGGCTGCC
TTCGGGGGGGACGGGGCAGGGCGGGGTTCGGCTTCTGGCGTGTGACCGGCGGCTCTAGAGCCTCTGCTAA
CCATGTTCATGCCTTCTTCTTTTTCCTACAGATCCTTAATTAATAATACGACTCACTATAGGGGCCGCCA
CCATGAGATCTCCTAAGAAAAAGAGGAAGGTGCAGGTGGATCTACGCACGCTCGGCTACAGTCAGCAGCA
GCAAGAGAAGATCAAACCGAAGGTGCGTTCGACAGTGGCGCAGCACCACGAGGCACTGGTGGGCCATGGG
TTTACACACGCGCACATCGTTGCGCTCAGCCAACACCCGGCAGCGTTAGGGACCGTCGCTGTCACGTATC
AGCACATAATCACGGCGTTGCCAGAGGCGACACACGAAGACATCGTTGGCGTCGGCAAACAGTGGTCCGG
CGCACGCGCCCTGGAGGCCTTGCTCACGGATGCGGGGGAGTTGAGAGGTCCGCCGTTACAGTTGGACACA
GGCCAACTTGTGAAGATTGCAAAACGTGGCGGCGTGACCGCAATGGAGGCAGTGCATGCATCGCGCAATG
CACTGACGGGTGCCCCCCTGGAGACGGGCGCCGCTACAGGGCGCGTCCCATTCGCCATTCAGGCTGCGCA
ACTGTTGGGAAGGGCGATCGGTGCGGGCCTCTTCGCTATTACGCCAGCTGGCGAAAGGGGGATGTGCTGC
AAGGCGATTAAGTTGGGTAACGCCAGGGTTTTCCCAGTCACGACGTTGTAAAACGACGGCCAGTGAGCGC
GCGTAATACGACTCACTATAGGGCGAATTGGGTACCGGGCCCCCCCTCGAGGTCCTCCAGCTTTTGTTCC
CTTTAGTGAGGGTTAATTGCGCGCTTGGCGTAATCATGGTCATAGCTGTTTCCTGTGTGAAATTGTTATC
CGCTCACAATTCCACACAACATACGAGCCGGAAGCATAAAGTGTAAAGCCTGGGGTGCCTAATGAGTGAG
CTAACTCACATTAATTGCGTTGCGCTCACTGCCCGCTTTCCACCGGTCGTCTCCAACGACCACCTCGTCG
CCTTGGCCTGCCTCGGCGGACGTCCTGCCATGGATGCAGTGAAAAAGGGATTGCCGCACGCGCCGGAATT
GATCAGAAGAGTCAATCGCCGTATTGGCGAACGCACGTCCCATCGCGTTGCGGGATCCCAGCTAGTGAAA
TCTGAATTGGAAGAGAAGAAATCTGAACTTAGACATAAATTGAAATATGTGCCACATGAATATATTGAAT
TGATTGAAATCGCAAGAAATTCAACTCAGGATAGAATCCTTGAAATGAAGGTGATGGAGTTCTTTATGAA
GGTTTATGGTTATCGTGGTAAACATTTGGGTGGATCAAGGAAACCAGACGGAGCAATTTATACTGTCGGA
TCTCCTATTGATTACGGTGTGATCGTTGATACTAAGGCATATTCAGGAGGTTATAATCTTCCAATTGGTC
AAGCAGATGAAATGCAAAGATATGTCGAAGAGAATCAAACAAGAAACAAGCATATCAACCCTAATGAATG
GTGGAAAGTCTATCCATCTTCAGTAACAGAATTTAAGTTCTTGTTTGTGAGTGGTCATTTCAAAGGAAAC
TACAAAGCTCAGCTTACAAGATTGAATCATATCACTAATTGTAATGGAGCTGTTCTTAGTGTAGAAGAGC
TTTTGATTGGTGGAGAAATGATTAAAGCTGGTACATTGACACTTGAGGAAGTGAGAAGGAAATTTAATAA
CGGTGAGATAAACTTTTAATAGGAGCTCGCTGATCAGCCTCGACTGTGCCTTCTAGTTGCCAGCCATCTG
TTGTTTGCCCCTCCCCCGTGCCTTCCTTGACCCTGGAAGGTGCCACTCCCACTGTCCTTTCCTAATAAAA
TGAGGAAATTGCATCGCATTGTCTGAGTAGGTGTCATTCTATTCTGGGGGGTGGGGTGGGGCAGGACAGC
AAGGGGGAGGATTGGGAAGACAATAGCAGGCATGCTGGGGATGCGGTGGGCTCTATGGCTTCTGAGGCGG
AAAGAACCAGCTGGGGCTCGAGATCCACTAGTTCTAGCCTCGAGGCTAGAGCGGCCGCCACTGGCCGTCG
TTTTACAACGTCGTGACTGGGAAAACCCTGGCGTTACCCAACTTAATCGCCTTGCAGCACATCCCCCTTT
CGCCAGCTGGCGTAATAGCGAAGAGGCCCGCACCGATCGCCCTTCCCAACAGTTGCGCAGCCTGAATGGC
GAATGGG
[124 nt withheld, positions 3998-4121]
C
[91 nt withheld, positions 4123-4213]
A
[49 nt withheld, positions 4215-4263]
CCTTTGACGTTGGAGTCCACGTTCTTTAATAGTGGACTCTTGTTCCAAACTGGAACAACACTCAACCCTA
TCTCGGTCTATTCTTTTGATTTATAAGGGATTTTGCCGATTTCGGCCTATTGGTTAAAAAATGAGCTGAT
TTAACAAAAATTTAACGCGAATTTTAACAAAATATTAACGCTTACAATTTAGGTGGCACTTTTCGGGGAA
ATGTGCGCGGAACCCCTATTTGTTTATTTTTCTAAATACATTCAAATATGTATCCGCTCATGAGACAATA
ACCCTGATAAATGCTTCAATAATATTGAAAAAGGAAGAGTATGAGTATTCAACATTTCCGTGTCGCCCTT
ATTCCCTTTTTTGCGGCATTTTGCCTTCCTGTTTTTGCTCACCCAGAAACGCTGGTGAAAGTAAAAGATG
CTGAAGATCAGTTGGGTGCACGAGTGGGTTACATCGAACTGGATCTCAACAGCGGTAAGATCCTTGAGAG
TTTTCGCCCCGAAGAACGTTTTCCAATGATGAGCACTTTTAAAGTTCTGCTATGTGGCGCGGTATTATCC
CGTATTGACGCCGGGCAAGAGCAACTCGGTCGCCGCATACACTATTCTCAGAATGACTTGGTTGAGTACT
CACCAGTCACAGAAAAGCATCTTACGGATGGCATGACAGTAAGAGAATTATGCAGTGCTGCCATAACCAT
GAGTGATAACACTGCGGCCAACTTACTTCTGACAACGATCGGAGGACCGAAGGAGCTAACCGCTTTTTTG
CACAACATGGGGGATCATGTAACTCGCCTTGATCGTTGGGAACCGGAGCTGAATGAAGCCATACCAAACG
ACGAGCGTGACACCACGATGCCTGTAGCAATGGCAACAACGTTGCGCAAACTATTAACTGGCGAACTACT
TACTCTAGCTTCCCGGCAACAATTAATAGACTGGATGGAGGCGGATAAAGTTGCAGGACCACTTCTGCGC
TCGGCCCTTCCGGCTGGCTGGTTTATTGCTGATAAATCTGGAGCCGGTGAGCGTGGGTCTCGCGGTATCA
TTGCAGCACTGGGGCCAGATGGTAAGCCCTCCCGTATCGTAGTTATCTACACGACGGGGAGTCAGGCAAC
TATGGATGAACGAAATAGACAGATCGCTGAGATAGGTGCCTCACTGATTAAGCATTGGTAACTGTCAGAC
CAAGTTTACTCATATATACTTTAGATTGATTTAAAACTTCATTTTTAATTTAAAAGGATCTAGGTGAAGA
TCCTTTTTGATAATCTCATGACCAAAATCCCTTAACGTGAGTTTTCGTTCCACTGAGCGTCAGACCCCGT
AGAAAAGATCAAAGGATCTTCTTGAGATCCTTTTTTTCTGCGCGTAATCTGCTGCTTGCAAACAAAAAAA
CCACCGCTACCAGCGGTGGTTTGTTTGCCGGATCAAGAGCTACCAACTCTTTTTCCGAAGGTAACTGGCT
TCAGCAGAGCGCAGATACCAAATACTGTCCTTCTAGTGTAGCCGTAGTTAGGCCACCACTTCAAGAACTC
TGTAGCACCGCCTACATACCTCGCTCTGCTAATCCTGTTACCAGTGGCTGCTGCCAGTGGCGATAAGTCG
TGTCTTACCGGGTTGGACTCAAGACGATAGTTACCGGATAAGGCGCAGCGGTCGGGCTGAACGGGGGGTT
CGTGCACACAGCCCAGCTTGGAGCGAACGACCTACACCGAACTGAGATACCTACAGCGTGAGCTATGAGA
AAGCGCCACGCTTCCCGAAGGGAGAAAGGCGGACAGGTATCCGGTAAGCGGCAGGGTCGGAACAGGAGAG
CGCACGAGGGAGCTTCCAGGGGGAAACGCCTGGTATCTTTATAGTCCTGTCGGGTTTCGCCACCTCTGAC
TTGAGCGTCGATTTTTGTGATGCTCGTCAGGGGGGCGGAGCCTATGGAAAAACGCCAGCAACGCGGCCTT
TTTACGGTTCCTGGCCTTTTGCTGGCCTTTTGCTCACATGTTCTTTCCTGCGTTATCCCCTGATTCTGTG
GATAACCGTATTACCGCCTTTGAGTGAGCTGATACCGCTCGCCGCAGCCGAACGACCGAGCGCAGCGAGT
CAGTGAGCGAGGAAGCGGAAGAGCGCCCAATACGCAAACCGCCTCTCCCCGCGCGTTGGCCGATTCATTA
ATGCAGCT
Features (pLannotate 1.2.2; 26 found; start..end, strand, type, name):
     50..71      +  protein_bind   CAP binding site: CAP binding activates transcription in the presence of cAMP. E. coli catabolite activator protein
     86..116     +  promoter       lac promoter: promoter for the E. coli lac operon
    124..140     +  protein_bind   lac operator: The lac repressor binds to the lac operator to inhibit transcription in E. coli. This inhibition can be relieved by adding lactose or isopropyl-β-D-thiogalactopyranoside (IPTG). lac repressor encoded by lacI
    184..563     +  enhancer       CMV enhancer: human cytomegalovirus immediate early enhancer
    565..842     +  promoter       chicken β-actin promoter: No description available
    843..1851    +  intron         chimeric intron: chimera between introns from chicken β-actin and rabbit β-globin
   1851..2330    +  CDS            avrXa10 (fragment): AVX10_XANOO - Experimental evidence at protein level: Swiss-Prot protein existence level 1. Avirulence protein. Induces the hypersensitive response (HR)in rice plants carrying the resistance gene Xa10. Activity depends on the presence of the core repeat domains; replacement with repeat domains from other proteins (AvrBs3 of X.euvesicatoria (AC P14727) or AvrXa7 of this organism) does not elicit the HR. Probably acts as a transcription factor in its host plant (rice) to induce plant resistance or disease. From Xanthomonas oryzae pv. oryzae.
   1864..1882    +  promoter       T7 promoter: promoter for bacteriophage T7 RNA polymerase
   2338..2356    -  rep_origin     f1 ori (fragment): f1 bacteriophage origin of replication; arrow indicates direction of (+) strand synthesis
   2361..2516    -  CDS            lacZα (fragment): LacZα fragment of β-galactosidase; lacZ fragment
   2524..2542    +  promoter       T7 promoter: promoter for bacteriophage T7 RNA polymerase
   2551..2574    -  misc_feature   MCS (fragment): pBluescript multiple cloning site
   2590..2608    -  promoter       T3 promoter: promoter for bacteriophage T3 RNA polymerase
   2653..2669    -  protein_bind   lac operator: The lac repressor binds to the lac operator to inhibit transcription in E. coli. This inhibition can be relieved by adding lactose or isopropyl-β-D-thiogalactopyranoside (IPTG). lac repressor encoded by lacI
   2677..2707    -  promoter       lac promoter: promoter for the E. coli lac operon
   2722..2743    -  protein_bind   CAP binding site: CAP binding activates transcription in the presence of cAMP. E. coli catabolite activator protein
   2782..2940    +  CDS            avrBs3 (fragment): AVRB3_XANEU - Experimental evidence at protein level: Swiss-Prot protein existence level 1. Avirulence protein. Acts as a transcription factor in C.annuum plants. In susceptible plants lacking the Bs3 resistance gene induces expression of a number of genes, including genes homologous to a family of auxin-induced genes, alpha-expansin genes, pectate lyase, anthocyanidin glucoside rhamnosyl transferase and at least one transcription factor, UPA20. Their expression leads to plant hypertrophy in mesophyll cells, probably mainly mediated by UPA20 (PubMed:17962565). In resistant plants induces the h
   2929..3516    +  CDS            fokIR (fragment): T2F1_PLAOK - Also known as rfoKI. Experimental evidence at protein level: Swiss-Prot protein existence level 1. Recognizes the double-stranded sequence 5'-GGATG-3'/3'-CATCC- 5' and cleaves respectively 14 bases after G-1 and 13 bases before C-1. From Planomicrobium okeanokoites (Planococcus okeanokoites) (Flavobacterium okeanokoites).
   3544..3768    +  polyA_signal   bGH poly(A) signal: bovine growth hormone polyadenylation signal
   3772..3793    +  promoter       SV40 promoter (fragment): SV40 enhancer and early promoter
   3839..3993    +  CDS            lacZα (fragment): LacZα fragment of β-galactosidase; lacZ fragment
   3998..4426    +  rep_origin     f1 ori (sequence partly withheld): f1 bacteriophage origin of replication; arrow indicates direction of (+) strand synthesis
   4479..4583    +  promoter       AmpR promoter: bla
   4584..5444    +  CDS            AmpR: β-lactamase; bla; confers resistance to ampicillin, carbenicillin, and related antibiotics
   5615..6203    +  rep_origin     ori: high-copy-number ColE1/pMB1/pBR322/pUC origin of replication
   6386..37      +  CDS            lacI (fragment) (across the origin): lac repressor; lacI; The lac repressor binds to the lac operator to inhibit transcription in E. coli. This inhibition can be relieved by adding lactose or isopropyl-β-D-thiogalactopyranoside (IPTG).
