[The description below was written by a language model from this plasmid's Addgene catalogue record, the feature table of its GenBank file and pLannotate feature annotations shown in this document.]
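Description:
pCAG-T7-TALEN(Sangamo)-Destination is an empty mammalian expression backbone that serves as the final destination vector for Golden Gate assembly of TALE nucleases. It is built on the pDIRECT backbone, and its TALEN acceptor cassette is derived from pTAL4 of the Golden Gate TALEN kit. It is propagated in E. coli as a high-copy plasmid through a ColE1/pUC-type origin with ampicillin selection (AmpR), and it also carries an f1 phage origin. The full annotated sequence is 6,441 nt, whereas the catalogue lists 4,810 bp as the backbone size.

Expression is driven by the CAG promoter, annotated as the CMV enhancer, the chicken β-actin promoter and a chimeric β-actin/β-globin intron. A T7 promoter lies immediately downstream of the intron, so the same plasmid can serve as a template for in vitro synthesis of TALEN mRNA. The open reading frame begins with a TAL effector N-terminal segment (matched to AvrXa10). It is then interrupted by a reverse-oriented lacZα stuffer with its own lac promoter and operator and flanking T7 and T3 promoters. It resumes with a short TAL effector C-terminal fragment (matched to AvrBs3) fused to the FokI cleavage domain, here the homodimeric version, and ends at a bGH polyadenylation signal. In this type of system the assembled repeat array replaces the lacZα stuffer, which typically allows blue/white screening and yields a complete TALE–FokI fusion. The "Sangamo" label presumably refers to the TALE scaffold architecture, but the record does not define it.

The separate 652 bp GenBank record covers only the lacZα stuffer region. The associated publication concerns mouse genome engineering with designer nucleases.
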