Addgene plasmid #37184: pCAG-T7-TALEN(Sangamo)-Destination
Purpose: (Empty Backbone) Destination vector for Voytas Golden Gate TALEN assembly incorporating a CAG promoter for mammalian expression and a T7 promoter for synthesis of TALEN mRNA. Uses homodimeric FokI domains.
Depositing lab: Pawel Pelczar. Depositing organization: University of Zurich. Publication: Mouse genome engineering using designer nucleases. Hermann M, Cermak T, Voytas DF, Pelczar P. J Vis Exp. 2014 Apr 2;(86). doi: 10.3791/50930. PubMed 24747757.
Backbone
  Vector backbone: pDIRECT
  Backbone manufacturer: CLONTECH
  Backbone size (bp): 4810
  Vector type: Mammalian Expression
  Promoter: CAG
  Tag / fusion protein: FokI nuclease (C terminal on insert)
Growth in bacteria
  Bacterial resistance: Ampicillin, 100 μg/mL
  Growth temperature: 37°C
  Growth strain: DH5alpha
  Copy number: High Copy
Gene/Insert
  Cloning method: Restriction Enzyme
  Sequencing primers: 5′ TAL_F1 (ttggcgtcggcaaacagtgg); 3′ TAL_R2 (ggcgacgaggtggtcgttg
Resource information
  A portion of this plasmid was derived from a plasmid made by: The TALEN destination cassette is derived from pTAL4, which is included in the Voytas Lab Golden Gate TALEN Kit.
Terms and licenses: Academic/Nonprofit Terms; Industry Terms: Not Available to Industry
Depositor comments: For more information on Pelczar TALEN Add-On Plasmids please refer to: http://www.addgene.org/TALeffector/goldengate/add-ons/#pelczar
How to cite: pCAG-T7-TALEN(Sangamo)-Destination was a gift from Pawel Pelczar (Addgene plasmid # 37184 ; http://n2t.net/addgene:37184 ; RRID:Addgene_37184)
