LOCUS       Exported 652 bp ds-DNA linear SYN 25-MAY-2021
DEFINITION  Destination vector for Voytas Golden Gate TALEN assembly
            incorporating a CAG promoter for mammalian expression and a T7
            promoter for synthesis of TALEN mRNA. Uses homodimeric FokI
            domains..
ACCESSION   .
VERSION     .
KEYWORDS    pCAG-T7-TALEN(Sangamo)-Destination
SOURCE      synthetic DNA construct
  ORGANISM  synthetic DNA construct
REFERENCE   1 (bases 1 to 652)
  AUTHORS   Hermann M, Cermak T, Voytas DF, Pelczar P
  TITLE     Mouse genome engineering using designer nucleases.
  JOURNAL   J Vis Exp. 2014 Apr 2;(86). doi: 10.3791/50930.
  PUBMED    24747757
REFERENCE   2 (bases 1 to 652)
  AUTHORS   .
  TITLE     Direct Submission
  JOURNAL   Exported May 25, 2021 from SnapGene Server 1.1.58
            http://www.snapgene.com
FEATURES             Location/Qualifiers
     source          1..652
                     /organism="synthetic DNA construct"
                     /mol_type="other DNA"
     CDS             complement(30..437)
                     /codon_start=1
                     /gene="lacZ fragment"
                     /product="LacZ-alpha fragment of beta-galactosidase"
                     /label=lacZ-alpha
                     /translation="MTMITPSAQLTLTKGNKSWRTSRGGPVPNSPYSESYYARSLAVVL
                     QRRDWENPGVTQLNRLAAHPPFASWRNSEEARTDRPSQQLRSLNGEWDAPCSGARLQGG
                     TRQCIARCMHCLHCGHAATFCNLHKLACVQL"
     primer_bind     287..309
                     /label=M13/pUC Forward
                     /note="In lacZ gene"
     primer_bind     301..318
                     /label=M13 Forward
                     /note="In lacZ gene. Also called M13-F20 or M13 (-21)
                     Forward"
     primer_bind     302..318
                     /label=M13 fwd
                     /note="common sequencing primer, one of multiple similar
                     variants"
     primer_bind     328..347
                     /label=T7
                     /note="T7 promoter, forward primer"
     promoter        328..346
                     /label=T7 promoter
                     /note="promoter for bacteriophage T7 RNA polymerase"
     primer_bind     complement(394..414)
                     /label=T3
                     /note="T3 promoter, forward primer"
     promoter        complement(394..412)
                     /label=T3 promoter
                     /note="promoter for bacteriophage T3 RNA polymerase"
     primer_bind     complement(433..449)
                     /label=M13 rev
                     /note="common sequencing primer, one of multiple similar
                     variants"
     primer_bind     complement(433..449)
                     /label=M13 Reverse
                     /note="In lacZ gene. Also called M13-rev"
     primer_bind     complement(446..468)
                     /label=M13/pUC Reverse
                     /note="In lacZ gene"
     protein_bind    457..473
                     /label=lac operator
                     /bound_moiety="lac repressor encoded by lacI"
                     /note="The lac repressor binds to the lac operator to
                     inhibit transcription in E. coli. This inhibition can be
                     relieved by adding lactose or
                     isopropyl-beta-D-thiogalactopyranoside (IPTG)."
     promoter        complement(481..511)
                     /label=lac promoter
                     /note="promoter for the E. coli lac operon"
     protein_bind    526..547
                     /label=CAP binding site
                     /bound_moiety="E. coli catabolite activator protein"
                     /note="CAP binding activates transcription in the presence
                     of cAMP."
ORIGIN
        1 cggatgcggg ggagttgaga ggtccgccgt tacagttgga cacaggccaa cttgtgaaga
       61 ttgcaaaacg tggcggcgtg accgcaatgg aggcagtgca tgcatcgcgc aatgcactga
      121 cgggtgcccc cctggagacg ggcgccgcta cagggcgcgt cccattcgcc attcaggctg
      181 cgcaactgtt gggaagggcg atcggtgcgg gcctcttcgc tattacgcca gctggcgaaa
      241 gggggatgtg ctgcaaggcg attaagttgg gtaacgccag ggttttccca gtcacgacgt
      301 tgtaaaacga cggccagtga gcgcgcgtaa tacgactcac tatagggcga attgggtacc
      361 gggccccccc tcgaggtcct ccagcttttg ttccctttag tgagggttaa ttgcgcgctt
      421 ggcgtaatca tggtcatagc tgtttcctgt gtgaaattgt tatccgctca caattccaca
      481 caacatacga gccggaagca taaagtgtaa agcctggggt gcctaatgag tgagctaact
      541 cacattaatt gcgttgcgct cactgcccgc tttccaccgg tcgtctccaa cgaccacctc
      601 gtcgccttgg cctgcctcgg cggacgtcct gccatggatg cagtgaaaaa gg
//
