>Addgene plasmid #37184 | pCAG-T7-TALEN(Sangamo)-Destination | addgene partial sequence | sequence record 63280 | T3 5'-GCAATTAACCCTCACTAAAGG-3'
CCGGTACCCAATTCGCCCTATAGTGAGTCGTATTACGCGCGCTCACTGGCCGTCGTTTTACAACGTCGTG
ACTGGGAAAACCCTGGCGTTACCCAACTTAATCGCCTTGCAGCACATCCCCCTTTCGCCAGCTGGCGTAA
TAGCGAAGAGGCCCGCACCGATCGCCCTTCCCAACAGTTGCGCAGCCTGAATGGCGAATGGGACGCGCCC
TGTAGCGGCGCCCGTCTCCAGGGGGGCACCCGTCAGTGCATTGCGCGATGCATGCACTGCCTCCATTGCG
GTCACGCCGCCACGTTTTGCAATCTTCACAAGTTGGCCTGTGTCCAACTGTAACGGCGGACCTCTCAACT
CCCCCGCATCCGTGAGCAAGGCCTCCAGGGCGCGTGCGCCGGACCACTGTTTGCCGACGCCAACGATGTC
TTCGTGTGTCGCCTCTGGCAACGCCGTGATTATGTGCTGATACGTGACAGCGACGGTCCCTAACGCTGCC
GGGTGTTGGCTGAGCGCAACGATGTGCGCGTGTGTAAACCCATGGCCCACCAGTGCCTCGTGGTGCTGCG
CCACTGTCGAACGCACCTTCGGTTTGATCTTCTCTTGCTGCTGCTGACTGTAGCCGAGCGTGCGTAGATC
CACCTGCACCTTCCTCTTTTTCTTAGGAGATCTCATGGTGGCGGCCCCTATAGTGAGTCGTATTATTAAT
TAAGGATCTGTAGGAAAAAGAAGAAGGCATGAACATGGTTAGCAGAGGCTCTAGAGCCGCCGGTCACACG
CCAGAA
